Addgene plasmid #180581: pAAV-CAG-G-Rac1
Purpose: ddGFP sensor of Rac1
Depositing lab: Won Do Heo. Depositing organization: Korea Advanced Institute of Science and Technology. Publication: Intensiometric biosensors visualize the activity of multiple small GTPases in vivo. Kim J , Lee S, Jung K, Oh WC, Kim N, Son S, Jo Y, Kwon HB, Heo WD. Nat Commun. 2019 Jan 14;10(1):211. doi: 10.1038/s41467-018-08217-3. PubMed 30643148.
Backbone
  Vector backbone: pAAV-CAG-EGFP
  Vector type: AAV
Growth in bacteria
  Bacterial resistance: Ampicillin, 100 μg/mL
  Growth temperature: 30°C
  Growth strain: NEB Stable
  Copy number: High Copy
Gene/Insert
  Gene/Insert name: ddGFP sensor of Rac1
  Species: H. sapiens (human), Synthetic
  Cloning method: Restriction Enzyme; 5′ cloning site unknown (unknown if destroyed)
Terms and licenses: Academic/Nonprofit Terms; Industry Terms: Not Available to Industry
How to cite: pAAV-CAG-G-Rac1 was a gift from Won Do Heo (Addgene plasmid # 180581 ; http://n2t.net/addgene:180581 ; RRID:Addgene_180581)
