[The description below was written by a language model from this plasmid's Addgene catalogue record and pLannotate feature annotations shown in this document.]
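Description:
pAAV-CAG-G-Rac1 is an adeno-associated virus transfer plasmid built on the pAAV-CAG-EGFP backbone, carrying a dimerization-dependent GFP (ddGFP) biosensor that reports Rac1 activity. The 6,949-nt plasmid is maintained in E. coli through a high-copy ColE1/pUC-type origin and selected with ampicillin via β-lactamase expressed from its own promoter. An f1 phage origin and short lacZα and lacI remnants are also present in the backbone. Two AAV2 inverted terminal repeats flank the expression cassette, providing the cis signals needed for replication and packaging of the intervening DNA into recombinant AAV particles when helper functions are supplied in trans.

Between the ITRs, expression is driven by the composite CAG promoter, annotated here as a CMV enhancer fragment, the chicken β-actin promoter (spanning the sequence origin) and chicken β-actin-derived chimeric intron fragments. The promoter is followed by a roughly 1.6 kb open reading frame, a residual multiple cloning site fragment and the human Rac1 coding sequence. The automated annotation labels the upstream reading frame as RRvT, a Discosoma-derived red fluorescent protein. Given the catalogue description, this hit most likely reflects the ddGFP components, which are related fluorescent-protein sequences, but the record does not spell out the sensor's domain architecture or whether a Rac1-binding effector domain is included. A WPRE downstream of Rac1 enhances transcript stability and expression, and an SV40 polyadenylation signal terminates the message.

The associated publication concerns intensiometric biosensors for small GTPases, whose readout is a change in fluorescence intensity. This construct is suited to viral delivery of the green Rac1 sensor for imaging Rac1 activity in cells and in vivo.
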