Features (pLannotate 1.2.2; 19 found; start..end, strand, type, name):
      1..102     +  promoter       chicken β-actin promoter (fragment): contains a 21-bp deletion relative to the standard chicken β-actin promoter
    103..238     +  intron         hybrid intron (fragment): hybrid between chicken β-actin (CBA) and minute virus of mice (MMV) introns (Gray et al., 2011)
    327..457     +  intron         chimeric intron (fragment): chimera between introns from chicken β-actin and rabbit β-globin
    537..2165    +  CDS            RRvT: RRvT is a basic (constitutively fluorescent) red fluorescent protein published in 2016, derived from Discosoma sp.. It has very low acid sensitivity.
   2217..2254    +  misc_feature   MCS (fragment): multiple cloning site
   2259..2837    +  CDS            Rac1 (sequence partly withheld): human Rac family small GTPase 1
   2846..3434    +  misc_feature   WPRE: woodchuck hepatitis virus posttranscriptional regulatory element
   3477..3598    -  polyA_signal   SV40 poly(A) signal: SV40 polyadenylation signal
   3621..3689    -  CDS            large T antigen (fragment): large T antigen from SV40 (simian virus 40)
   3760..3893    +  repeat_region  AAV2 ITR: inverted terminal repeat of adeno-associated virus serotype 2 inverted
   3887..3943    -  CDS            lacI (fragment): lac repressor; lacI; The lac repressor binds to the lac operator to inhibit transcription in E. coli. This inhibition can be relieved by adding lactose or isopropyl-β-D-thiogalactopyranoside (IPTG).
   4126..4714    -  rep_origin     ori: high-copy-number ColE1/pMB1/pBR322/pUC origin of replication
   4885..5745    -  CDS            AmpR: β-lactamase; bla; confers resistance to ampicillin, carbenicillin, and related antibiotics
   5746..5850    -  promoter       AmpR promoter: bla
   5903..6331    -  rep_origin     f1 ori (sequence partly withheld): f1 bacteriophage origin of replication; arrow indicates direction of (+) strand synthesis
   6336..6405    -  CDS            lacZα (fragment): LacZα fragment of β-galactosidase; lacZ fragment
   6400..6532    -  repeat_region  AAV2 ITR (fragment): inverted terminal repeat of adeno-associated virus serotype 2 inverted
   6593..6841    +  enhancer       CMV enhancer (fragment): human cytomegalovirus immediate early enhancer
   6843..2       +  promoter       chicken β-actin promoter (fragment) (across the origin): contains a 21-bp deletion relative to the standard chicken β-actin promoter
>Addgene plasmid #180581 | pAAV-CAG-G-Rac1 | addgene full sequence | sequence record 355542 | Addgene NGS Result
GGTGCGGCGGCAGCCAATCAGAGCGGCGCGCTCCGAAAGTTTCCTTTTATGGCGAGGCGGCGGCGGCGGC
GGCCCTATAAAAAGCGAAGCGCGCGGCGGGCGGGAGTCGCTGCGCGCTGCCTTCGCCCCGTGCCCCGCTC
CGCCGCCGCCTCGCGCCGCCCGCCCCGGCTCTGACTGACCGCGTTACTCCCACAGGTGAGCGGGCGGGAC
GGCCCTTCTCCTCCGGGCTGTAATTAGCGCTTGGTTTAATGACGGCTTGTTTCTTTTCTGTGGCTGCGTG
AAAGCCTTGAGGGGCTCCGGGAGGGCCCTTTGTGCGGGGGGAGCGGCTCGGGGCTGTCCGCGGGGGGACG
GCTGCCTTCGGGGGGGACGGGGCAGGGCGGGGTTCGGCTTCTGGCGTGTGACCGGCGGCTCTAGAGCCTC
TGCTAACCATGTTCATGCCTTCTTCTTTTTCCTACAGCTCCTGGGCAACGTGCTGGTTATTGTGCTGTCT
CATCATTTTGGCAAAGAATTGCTCGAGCGCTAGCACCATGGCCACCATCAAAGAGTTCATGCGCTTCAAG
GTGCGCATGGAGGGCTCCATGAACGGCCACGAGTTCGAGATCGAGGGCGAGGGCGAGGGCCGCCCCTACG
AGGGCACCCAGACCGCCAAGCTGAAGGTGACCAAGGGCGGCCCCCTGCCCTTCGCCTGGGACATCCTGTC
CCCCCAGTTCATGTACGGCTCCGAGGCGTACGTGAGGCACCCCGCCGACATCCCCGATTACAAGAAGCTG
CCCTTCCCCGAGGGCTTCAAGTGGGAGCGCGTGATGAACTTCGAAGACGGCGGTCTGGTGACCGTTACCC
AGGACTCCTCCCTGCAGGACGGCACGCTGATCTGCAAGGTGAAGATGCGCGGCACCAACTTCCCCCCCGA
CGGCCCCGTAATGCAGAAGAAGACCATGGGCTGGGAGGCCTCCACCGAGATGCTGTACCCCGAAGACGGC
GTGCTGAAGGGCCATAGCTATCAGGCCCTGAAGCTGAAGGACGGCGGCCACTACCTGGTGGAGTTCGAGA
CCATCTACATGGCCAAGAAGCCCGTGCAACTGCCCGGCGATTACTGTGTGGACACCAAGCTGGACATCAC
CTCCCACAACGAGGACTACACCATCGTGGAACAGTACGGGCGCTCCGAGGGCCGCCACCGTCTGGGCATG
GACGAGCGGTACAAGTTAGGGCATGGTACAGGTAGCACAGGCAGCGGTAGCTCCGGTACCCTGTACAAGG
GCGGCGGCAGCTCCATTTTACCTGGAGATAAAACAAATAAAAAGAAAGAGAAAGAGCGGCCAGAGATTTC
TCTCCCTTCAGATTTTGAACACACAATTCATGTCGGTTTTGATGCTGTCACAGGGGAGTTTACGGGAATG
CCAGAGCAGTGGGCCCGCTTGCTTCAGGGATCCGGCGCAACAAACTTCTCTCTGCTGAAACAAGCCGGAG
ATGTCGAAGAGAATCCTGGACCAATGGTGAGCAAGAGCGAGGAGGTCATCAAAGAGTTCATGCGCTTCAA
GGTGCGCTTGGAGGGCTCCATGAACGGCCACGAGTTCGAGATCGAGGGCGAGGGCGAGGGCCGCCCTTAC
GAGGGCACCCAGACCGCCAAGCTGAAGGTGACCAAGGGCGGCCCCCTGCCCTTCGCCTGGGACATCCTGT
CCCCCCTGATCATGTACGGCTCCAAGATGTACGTGAAGCACCCCGCCGACGTCCCCGATTACATGAAGCT
GTCCTTCCCCGAGGGCTTCAAGTGGGAGCGCGTGATGCACTTCGAGGACGGCGGTCTGGTGACCGCGACA
CAGGACTCCTCCCTGCAGGACGGCACGCTGATCTACAAGGTGAAGATGCGCGGCACCAACTTCCCCCCCG
ACGGCCCCGTAATGCAGAAGAAGACCTTGGGCTGGGATTATGCCACCGAGCGCCTGTACCCCGAAGAAGG
CGTGCTGAAGGGCGAGCTCCTGGGGCGCCTGAAGCTGAAGGACGGCGGCCTCAACCTGGTGGAGTCCAAG
ACCATCTACATGGCCAAGAAGCCCGTGCAACTGCCCGGCTACTACTTCGTGGACACCAAGCTGGACATCA
CCTCCCACAACGAGGACTACACCATCGTGGAACAGTACGAGCGCTCCGAGGGCCGCCACCACCTGGGGCA
TGGTACAGGTAGCACAGGCAGCGGTAGCTCCGGTACCCTGTACAAGTCCGGACTCAGATCTCGAGCTCAA
GCTTCGAATTCTGCCACC
[531 nt withheld, positions 2259-2789]
TGCCCGCCTCCCGTGAAGAAGAGGAAGAGAAAATGCCTGCTGTTGTAAATCTCCGGAATCAACCTCTGGA
TTACAAAATTTGTGAAAGATTGACTGGTATTCTTAACTATGTTGCTCCTTTTACGCTATGTGGATACGCT
GCTTTAATGCCTTTGTATCATGCTATTGCTTCCCGTATGGCTTTCATTTTCTCCTCCTTGTATAAATCCT
GGTTGCTGTCTCTTTATGAGGAGTTGTGGCCCGTTGTCAGGCAACGTGGCGTGGTGTGCACTGTGTTTGC
TGACGCAACCCCCACTGGTTGGGGCATTGCCACCACCTGTCAGCTCCTTTCCGGGACTTTCGCTTTCCCC
CTCCCTATTGCCACGGCGGAACTCATCGCCGCCTGCCTTGCCCGCTGCTGGACAGGGGCTCGGCTGTTGG
GCACTGACAATTCCGTGGTGTTGTCGGGGAAATCATCGTCCTTTCCTTGGCTGCTCGCCTGTGTTGCCAC
CTGGATTCTGCGCGGGACGTCCTTCTGCTACGTCCCTTCGGCCCTCAATCCAGCGGACCTTCCTTCCCGC
GGCCTGCTGCCGGCTCTGCGGCCTCTTCCGCGTCTTCGCCTTCGCCCTCAGACGAGTCGGATCTCCCTTT
GGGCCGCCTCCCCGCATCGATACCGTCGACCCGGGCGGCCGCTTCGAGCAGACATGATAAGATACATTGA
TGAGTTTGGACAAACCACAACTAGAATGCAGTGAAAAAAATGCTTTATTTGTGAAATTTGTGATGCTATT
GCTTTATTTGTAACCATTATAAGCTGCAATAAACAAGTTAACAACAACAATTGCATTCATTTTATGTTTC
AGGTTCAGGGGGAGATGTGGGAGGTTTTTTAAAGCAAGTAAAACCTCTACAAATGTGGTAAAATCGATAA
GGATCTTCCTAGAGCATGGCTACGTAGATAAGTAGCATGGCGGGTTAATCATTAACTACAAGGAACCCCT
AGTGATGGAGTTGGCCACTCCCTCTCTGCGCGCTCGCTCGCTCACTGAGGCCGGGCGACCAAAGGTCGCC
CGACGCCCGGGCTTTGCCCGGGCGGCCTCAGTGAGCGAGCGAGCGCGCAGCTGCATTAATGAATCGGCCA
ACGCGCGGGGAGAGGCGGTTTGCGTATTGGGCGCTCTTCCGCTTCCTCGCTCACTGACTCGCTGCGCTCG
GTCGTTCGGCTGCGGCGAGCGGTATCAGCTCACTCAAAGGCGGTAATACGGTTATCCACAGAATCAGGGG
ATAACGCAGGAAAGAACATGTGAGCAAAAGGCCAGCAAAAGGCCAGGAACCGTAAAAAGGCCGCGTTGCT
GGCGTTTTTCCATAGGCTCCGCCCCCCTGACGAGCATCACAAAAATCGACGCTCAAGTCAGAGGTGGCGA
AACCCGACAGGACTATAAAGATACCAGGCGTTTCCCCCTGGAAGCTCCCTCGTGCGCTCTCCTGTTCCGA
CCCTGCCGCTTACCGGATACCTGTCCGCCTTTCTCCCTTCGGGAAGCGTGGCGCTTTCTCATAGCTCACG
CTGTAGGTATCTCAGTTCGGTGTAGGTCGTTCGCTCCAAGCTGGGCTGTGTGCACGAACCCCCCGTTCAG
CCCGACCGCTGCGCCTTATCCGGTAACTATCGTCTTGAGTCCAACCCGGTAAGACACGACTTATCGCCAC
TGGCAGCAGCCACTGGTAACAGGATTAGCAGAGCGAGGTATGTAGGCGGTGCTACAGAGTTCTTGAAGTG
GTGGCCTAACTACGGCTACACTAGAAGAACAGTATTTGGTATCTGCGCTCTGCTGAAGCCAGTTACCTTC
GGAAAAAGAGTTGGTAGCTCTTGATCCGGCAAACAAACCACCGCTGGTAGCGGTGGTTTTTTTGTTTGCA
AGCAGCAGATTACGCGCAGAAAAAAAGGATCTCAAGAAGATCCTTTGATCTTTTCTACGGGGTCTGACGC
TCAGTGGAACGAAAACTCACGTTAAGGGATTTTGGTCATGAGATTATCAAAAAGGATCTTCACCTAGATC
CTTTTAAATTAAAAATGAAGTTTTAAATCAATCTAAAGTATATATGAGTAAACTTGGTCTGACAGTTACC
AATGCTTAATCAGTGAGGCACCTATCTCAGCGATCTGTCTATTTCGTTCATCCATAGTTGCCTGACTCCC
CGTCGTGTAGATAACTACGATACGGGAGGGCTTACCATCTGGCCCCAGTGCTGCAATGATACCGCGAGAC
CCACGCTCACCGGCTCCAGATTTATCAGCAATAAACCAGCCAGCCGGAAGGGCCGAGCGCAGAAGTGGTC
CTGCAACTTTATCCGCCTCCATCCAGTCTATTAATTGTTGCCGGGAAGCTAGAGTAAGTAGTTCGCCAGT
TAATAGTTTGCGCAACGTTGTTGCCATTGCTACAGGCATCGTGGTGTCACGCTCGTCGTTTGGTATGGCT
TCATTCAGCTCCGGTTCCCAACGATCAAGGCGAGTTACATGATCCCCCATGTTGTGCAAAAAAGCGGTTA
GCTCCTTCGGTCCTCCGATCGTTGTCAGAAGTAAGTTGGCCGCAGTGTTATCACTCATGGTTATGGCAGC
ACTGCATAATTCTCTTACTGTCATGCCATCCGTAAGATGCTTTTCTGTGACTGGTGAGTACTCAACCAAG
TCATTCTGAGAATAGTGTATGCGGCGACCGAGTTGCTCTTGCCCGGCGTCAATACGGGATAATACCGCGC
CACATAGCAGAACTTTAAAAGTGCTCATCATTGGAAAACGTTCTTCGGGGCGAAAACTCTCAAGGATCTT
ACCGCTGTTGAGATCCAGTTCGATGTAACCCACTCGTGCACCCAACTGATCTTCAGCATCTTTTACTTTC
ACCAGCGTTTCTGGGTGAGCAAAAACAGGAAGGCAAAATGCCGCAAAAAAGGGAATAAGGGCGACACGGA
AATGTTGAATACTCATACTCTTCCTTTTTCAATATTATTGAAGCATTTATCAGGGTTATTGTCTCATGAG
CGGATACATATTTGAATGTATTTAGAAAAATAAACAAATAGGGGTTCCGCGCACATTTCCCCGAAAAGTG
CCACCTAAATTGTAAGCGTTAATATTTTGTTAAAATTCGCGTTAAATTTTTGTTAAATCAGCTCATTTTT
TAACCAATAGGCCGAAATCGGCAAAATCCCTTATAAATCAAAAGAATAGACCGAGATAGGGT
[37 nt withheld, positions 6002-6038]
AAAGAACGTGGACTCCAACGTCAAAGG
[49 nt withheld, positions 6066-6114]
T
[91 nt withheld, positions 6116-6206]
G
[124 nt withheld, positions 6208-6331]
CCCATTCGCCATTCAGGCTGCGCAACTGTTGGGAAGGGCGATCGGTGCGGGCCTCTTCGCTATTACGCCA
GCTGCGCGCTCGCTCGCTCACTGAGGCCGCCCGGGCAAAGCCCGGGCGTCGGGCGACCTTTGGTCGCCCG
GCCTCAGTGAGCGAGCGAGCGCGCAGAGAGGGAGTGGCCAACTCCATCACTAGGGGTTCCTTGTAGTTAA
TGATTAACCCGCCATGCTACTTATCTACGTAGCCATGCTCTAGGAAGAGTACCATTGACGTCAATAATGA
CGTATGTTCCCATAGTAACGCCAATAGGGACTTTCCATTGACGTCAATGGGTGGAGTATTTACGGTAAAC
TGCCCACTTGGCAGTACATCAAGTGTATCATATGCCAAGTACGCCCCCTATTGACGTCAATGACGGTAAA
TGGCCCGCCTGGCATTATGCCCAGTACATGACCTTATGGGACTTTCCTACTTGGCAGTACATCTACGTAT
TAGTCATCGCTATTACCATGGTCGAGGTGAGCCCCACGTTCTGCTTCACTCTCCCCATCTCCCCCCCCTC
CCCACCCCCAATTTTGTATTTATTTATTTTTTAATTATTTTGTGCAGCGATGGGGGCG
