>Addgene plasmid #180581 | pAAV-CAG-G-Rac1 | depositor partial sequence | sequence record 351365 | G-Rac1
ATGGCCACCATCAAAGAGTTCATGCGCTTCAAGGTGCGCATGGAGGGCTCCATGAACGGCCACGAGTTCG
AGATCGAGGGCGAGGGCGAGGGCCGCCCCTACGAGGGCACCCAGACCGCCAAGCTGAAGGTGACCAAGGG
CGGCCCCCTGCCCTTCGCCTGGGACATCCTGTCCCCCCAGTTCATGTACGGCTCCGAGGCGTACGTGAGG
CACCCCGCCGACATCCCCGATTACAAGAAGCTGCCCTTCCCCGAGGGCTTCAAGTGGGAGCGCGTGATGA
ACTTCGAAGACGGCGGTCTGGTGACCGTTACCCAGGACTCCTCCCTGCAGGACGGCACGCTGATCTGCAA
GGTGAAGATGCGCGGCACCAACTTCCCCCCCGACGGCCCCGTAATGCAGAAGAAGACCATGGGCTGGGAG
GCCTCCACCGAGATGCTGTACCCCGAAGACGGCGTGCTGAAGGGCCATAGCTATCAGGCCCTGAAGCTGA
AGGACGGCGGCCACTACCTGGTGGAGTTCGAGACCATCTACATGGCCAAGAAGCCCGTGCAACTGCCCGG
CGATTACTGTGTGGACACCAAGCTGGACATCACCTCCCACAACGAGGACTACACCATCGTGGAACAGTAC
GGGCGCTCCGAGGGCCGCCACCGTCTGGGCATGGACGAGCGGTACAAGTTAGGGCATGGTACAGGTAGCA
CAGGCAGCGGTAGCTCCGGTACCCTGTACAAGTCGTACAAGTCCGGACTCAGATCTCGAGGCAGCTCCAT
TTTACCTGGAGATAAAACAAATAAAAAGAAAGAGAAAGAGCGGCCAGAGATTTCTCTCCCTTCAGATTTT
GAACACACAATTCATGTCGGTTTTGATGCTGTCACAGGGGAGTTTACGGGAATGCCAGAGCAGTGGGCCC
GCTTGCTTCAGGGAAGCGGAGCTACTAACTTCAGCCTGCTGAAGCAGGCTGGAGACGTGGAGGAGAACCC
TGGACCAATGGTGAGCAAGAGCGAGGAGGTCATCAAAGAGTTCATGCGCTTCAAGGTGCGCTTGGAGGGC
TCCATGAACGGCCACGAGTTCGAGATCGAGGGCGAGGGCGAGGGCCGCCCTTACGAGGGCACCCAGACCG
CCAAGCTGAAGGTGACCAAGGGCGGCCCCCTGCCCTTCGCCTGGGACATCCTGTCCCCCCTGATCATGTA
CGGCTCCAAGATGTACGTGAAGCACCCCGCCGACGTCCCCGATTACATGAAGCTGTCCTTCCCCGAGGGC
TTCAAGTGGGAGCGCGTGATGCACTTCGAGGACGGCGGTCTGGTGACCGCGACACAGGACTCCTCCCTGC
AGGACGGCACGCTGATCTACAAGGTGAAGATGCGCGGCACCAACTTCCCCCCCGACGGCCCCGTAATGCA
GAAGAAGACCTTGGGCTGGGATTATGCCACCGAGCGCCTGTACCCCGAAGAAGGCGTGCTGAAGGGCGAG
CTCCTGGGGCGCCTGAAGCTGAAGGACGGCGGCCTCAACCTGGTGGAGTCCAAGACCATCTACATGGCCA
AGAAGCCCGTGCAACTGCCCGGCTACTACTTCGTGGACACCAAGCTGGACATCACCTCCCACAACGAGGA
CTACACCATCGTGGAACAGTACGAGCGCTCCGAGGGCCGCCACCACCTGGGGCATGGTACAGGTAGCACA
GGCAGCGGTAGCTCCGGTACCCTGTACAAGGGCAGTGGTTCCGGACTCAGATCTCGAGCTCAAGCTTCGA
ATTCC
[49 nt withheld, positions 1756-1804]
A
[481 nt withheld, positions 1806-2286]
TGCCCGCCTCCCGTGAAGAAGAGGAAGAGAAAATGCCTGCTGTTGTAA
